>Addgene plasmid #147806 | pT7-EGFP-C1-HsDCP2-5xmut_V | depositor full sequence | sequence record 290253 | Full Sequence
TAGTTATTAATAGTAATCAATTACGGGGTCATTAGTTCATAGCCCATATATGGAGTTCCGCGTTACATAA
CTTACGGTAAATGGCCCGCCTGGCTGACCGCCCAACGACCCCCGCCCATTGACGTCAATAATGACGTATG
TTCCCATAGTAACGCCAATAGGGACTTTCCATTGACGTCAATGGGTGGAGTATTTACGGTAAACTGCCCA
CTTGGCAGTACATCAAGTGTATCATATGCCAAGTACGCCCCCTATTGACGTCAATGACGGTAAATGGCCC
GCCTGGCATTATGCCCAGTACATGACCTTATGGGACTTTCCTACTTGGCAGTACATCTACGTATTAGTCA
TCGCTATTACCATGGTGATGCGGTTTTGGCAGTACATCAATGGGCGTGGATAGCGGTTTGACTCACGGGG
ATTTCCAAGTCTCCACCCCATTGACGTCAATGGGAGTTTGTTTTGGCACCAAAATCAACGGGACTTTCCA
AAATGTCGTAACAACTCCGCCCCATTGACGCAAATGGGCGGTAGGCGTGTACGGTGGGAGGTCTATATAA
GCAGAGCTCTCTGGCTAACTAGAGAACCCACTGCTTACTGGCTTATCGAAATTAATACGACTCACTATAG
GGAGACCCAAGCTCTAGCGCTACCGGTCGCCACCATGGTGAGCAAGGGCGAGGAGCTGTTCACCGGGGTG
GTGCCCATCCTGGTCGAGCTGGACGGCGACGTAAACGGCCACAAGTTCAGCGTGTCCGGCGAGGGCGAGG
GCGATGCCACCTACGGCAAGCTGACCCTGAAGTTCATCTGCACCACCGGCAAGCTGCCCGTGCCCTGGCC
CACCCTCGTGACCACCCTGACCTACGGCGTGCAGTGCTTCAGCCGCTACCCCGACCACATGAAGCAGCAC
GACTTCTTCAAGTCCGCCATGCCCGAAGGCTACGTCCAGGAGCGCACCATCTTCTTCAAGGACGACGGCA
ACTACAAGACCCGCGCCGAGGTGAAGTTCGAGGGCGACACCCTGGTGAACCGCATCGAGCTGAAGGGCAT
CGACTTCAAGGAGGACGGCAACATCCTGGGGCACAAGCTGGAGTACAACTACAACAGCCACAACGTCTAT
ATCATGGCCGACAAGCAGAAGAACGGCATCAAGGTGAACTTCAAGATCCGCCACAACATCGAGGACGGCA
GCGTGCAGCTCGCCGACCACTACCAGCAGAACACCCCCATCGGCGACGGCCCCGTGCTGCTGCCCGACAA
CCACTACCTGAGCACCCAGTCCGCCCTGAGCAAAGACCCCAACGAGAAGCGCGATCACATGGTCCTGCTG
GAGTTCGTGACCGCCGCCGGGATCACTCTCGGCATGGACGAGCTGTACAAGTCCGGACTCAGATCTATGG
AGACCAAACGGGTGGAGATTCCCGGCAGCGTCCTGGACGCTCTCTGCAGCGCATTTATTTTGCATATTCC
CAGCGAGGAAAGAGACAATGCAATCCGAGTGTGTTTTCAGATTGAACTTGCCCATTGGTTTTACTTGGAT
TTCTACATGCAGAACACACCAGGATTACCTCAGTGTGGGATAAGAGACTTTGCTAAAGCTGTCTTCAGTC
ATTGTCCGTTTTTGCTGCCTCAAGGTGAAGATGTGGAAAAAGTTTTGGATGAATGGAAGGAATATAAAAT
G
[447 nt withheld, positions 1682-2128]
GATTCCTCAGACAGTGACAATGGATTTTCCTCAACTGGTAGCACGCCGGCTAAACCCACTGTGGAAAAAT
TGAGTCGAACCAAATTCCGCCACAGTCAGCAGTTATTTCCTGACGGTTCTCCTGGTGACCAGTGGGTAAA
GCACAGGCAACCACTGCAGCAAAAGCCATATAATAATCATTCTGAAATGTCTGACCTTTTAAAAGGAAAG
AATCAAAGTATGAGGGGAAATGGCAGAAAACAGTATCAAGATTCACCTAATCAAAAGAAAAGAACAAATG
GGCTTCAGCCAGCAAAGCAGCAGAATTCTTTGATGAAGTGTGAAAAGAAACTTCATCCACGGAAACTTCA
GGATAATTTTGAAACAGATGCTGTATATGACTTGCCTAGCTCCAGTGAAGACCAGTTGCTAGAACATGCT
GAGGGACAGCCCGTGGCATGTAATGGACATTGCAAGTTCCCCTTTTCATCCAGAGCCGCTTTGAGTGCCA
AGGCTGACCATAATGCTATAATGAAAATCTTGGACCTTTGAGGATCCACCGGATCTAGATAACTGATCAT
AATCAGCCATACCACATTTGTAGAGGTTTTACTTGCTTTAAAAAACCTCCCACACCTCCCCCTGAACCTG
AAACATAAAATGAATGCAATTGTTGTTGTTAACTTGTTTATTGCAGCTTATAATGGTTACAAATAAAGCA
ATAGCATCACAAATTTCACAAATAAAGCATTTTTTTCACTGCATTCTAGTTGTGGTTTGTCCAAACTCAT
CAATGTATCTTAACGCGTAAATTGTAAGCGTTAATATTTTGTTAAAATTCGCGTTAAATTTTTGTTAAAT
CAGCTCATTTTTTAACCAATAGGCCGAAATCGGCAAAATCCCTTATAAATCAAAAGAATAGACCGAGATA
GGGT
[37 nt withheld, positions 3043-3079]
AAAGAACGTGGACTCCAACGTCAAAGG
[49 nt withheld, positions 3107-3155]
T
[91 nt withheld, positions 3157-3247]
G
[124 nt withheld, positions 3249-3372]
CAGGTGGCACTTTTCGGGGAAATGTGCGCGGAACCCCTATTTGTTTATTTTTCTAAATACATTCAAATAT
GTATCCGCTCATGAGACAATAACCCTGATAAATGCTTCAATAATATTGAAAAAGGAAGAGTCCTGAGGCG
GAAAGAACCAGCTGTGGAATGTGTGTCAGTTAGGGTGTGGAAAGTCCCCAGGCTCCCCAGCAGGCAGAAG
TATGCAAAGCATGCATCTCAATTAGTCAGCAACCAGGTGTGGAAAGTCCCCAGGCTCCCCAGCAGGCAGA
AGTATGCAAAGCATGCATCTCAATTAGTCAGCAACCATAGTCCCGCCCCTAACTCCGCCCATCCCGCCCC
TAACTCCGCCCAGTTCCGCCCATTCTCCGCCCCATGGCTGACTAATTTTTTTTATTTATGCAGAGGCCGA
GGCCGCCTCGGCCTCTGAGCTATTCCAGAAGTAGTGAGGAGGCTTTTTTGGAGGCCTAGGCTTTTGCAAA
GATCGATCAAGAGACAGGATGAGGATCGTTTCGCATGATTGAACAAGATGGATTGCACGCAGGTTCTCCG
GCCGCTTGGGTGGAGAGGCTATTCGGCTATGACTGGGCACAACAGACAATCGGCTGCTCTGATGCCGCCG
TGTTCCGGCTGTCAGCGCAGGGGCGCCCGGTTCTTTTTGTCAAGACCGACCTGTCCGGTGCCCTGAATGA
ACTGCAAGACGAGGCAGCGCGGCTATCGTGGCTGGCCACGACGGGCGTTCCTTGCGCAGCTGTGCTCGAC
GTTGTCACTGAAGCGGGAAGGGACTGGCTGCTATTGGGCGAAGTGCCGGGGCAGGATCTCCTGTCATCTC
ACCTTGCTCCTGCCGAGAAAGTATCCATCATGGCTGATGCAATGCGGCGGCTGCATACGCTTGATCCGGC
TACCTGCCCATTCGACCACCAAGCGAAACATCGCATCGAGCGAGCACGTACTCGGATGGAAGCCGGTCTT
GTCGATCAGGATGATCTGGACGAAGAGCATCAGGGGCTCGCGCCAGCCGAACTGTTCGCCAGGCTCAAGG
CGAGCATGCCCGACGGCGAGGATCTCGTCGTGACCCATGGCGATGCCTGCTTGCCGAATATCATGGTGGA
AAATGGCCGCTTTTCTGGATTCATCGACTGTGGCCGGCTGGGTGTGGCGGACCGCTATCAGGACATAGCG
TTGGCTACCCGTGATATTGCTGAAGAGCTTGGCGGCGAATGGGCTGACCGCTTCCTCGTGCTTTACGGTA
TCGCCGCTCCCGATTCGCAGCGCATCGCCTTCTATCGCCTTCTTGACGAGTTCTTCTGAGCGGGACTCTG
GGGTTCGAAATGACCGACCAAGCGACGCCCAACCTGCCATCACGAGATTTCGATTCCACCGCCGCCTTCT
ATGAAAGGTTGGGCTTCGGAATCGTTTTCCGGGACGCCGGCTGGATGATCCTCCAGCGCGGGGATCTCAT
GCTGGAGTTCTTCGCCCACCCTAGGGGGAGGCTAACTGAAACACGGAAGGAGACAATACCGGAAGGAACC
CGCGCTATGACGGCAATAAAAAGACAGAATAAAACGCACGGTGTTGGGTCGTTTGTTCATAAACGCGGGG
TTCGGTCCCAGGGCTGGCACTCTGTCGATACCCCACCGAGACCCCATTGGGGCCAATACGCCCGCGTTTC
TTCCTTTTCCCCACCCCACCCCCCAAGTTCGGGTGAAGGCCCAGGGCTCGCAGCCAACGTCGGGGCGGCA
GGCCCTGCCATAGCCTCAGGTTACTCATATATACTTTAGATTGATTTAAAACTTCATTTTTAATTTAAAA
GGATCTAGGTGAAGATCCTTTTTGATAATCTCATGACCAAAATCCCTTAACGTGAGTTTTCGTTCCACTG
AGCGTCAGACCCCGTAGAAAAGATCAAAGGATCTTCTTGAGATCCTTTTTTTCTGCGCGTAATCTGCTGC
TTGCAAACAAAAAAACCACCGCTACCAGCGGTGGTTTGTTTGCCGGATCAAGAGCTACCAACTCTTTTTC
CGAAGGTAACTGGCTTCAGCAGAGCGCAGATACCAAATACTGTCCTTCTAGTGTAGCCGTAGTTAGGCCA
CCACTTCAAGAACTCTGTAGCACCGCCTACATACCTCGCTCTGCTAATCCTGTTACCAGTGGCTGCTGCC
AGTGGCGATAAGTCGTGTCTTACCGGGTTGGACTCAAGACGATAGTTACCGGATAAGGCGCAGCGGTCGG
GCTGAACGGGGGGTTCGTGCACACAGCCCAGCTTGGAGCGAACGACCTACACCGAACTGAGATACCTACA
GCGTGAGCTATGAGAAAGCGCCACGCTTCCCGAAGGGAGAAAGGCGGACAGGTATCCGGTAAGCGGCAGG
GTCGGAACAGGAGAGCGCACGAGGGAGCTTCCAGGGGGAAACGCCTGGTATCTTTATAGTCCTGTCGGGT
TTCGCCACCTCTGACTTGAGCGTCGATTTTTGTGATGCTCGTCAGGGGGGCGGAGCCTATGGAAAAACGC
CAGCAACGCGGCCTTTTTACGGTTCCTGGCCTTTTGCTGGCCTTTTGCTCACATGTTCTTTCCTGCGTTA
TCCCCTGATTCTGTGGATAACCGTATTACCGCCATGCAT
Features (pLannotate 1.2.2; 16 found; start..end, strand, type, name):
     61..364     +  enhancer       CMV enhancer: human cytomegalovirus immediate early enhancer
    365..568     +  promoter       CMV promoter: human cytomegalovirus (CMV) immediate early promoter
    564..597     +  LTR            5' LTR (truncated) (fragment): truncated 5' long terminal repeat (LTR) from HIV-1
    613..631     +  promoter       T7 promoter: promoter for bacteriophage T7 RNA polymerase
    665..1381    +  CDS            EGFP: EGFP is a basic (constitutively fluorescent) green fluorescent protein published in 1996, derived from Aequorea victoria. It is reported to be a rapidly-maturing weak dimer with moderate acid sensitivity.
   1397..2656    +  CDS            DCP2 (sequence partly withheld): DCP2_HUMAN - Also known as NUDT20. Experimental evidence at protein level: Swiss-Prot protein existence level 1. Decapping metalloenzyme that catalyzes the cleavage of the cap structure on mRNAs (PubMed:12417715, PubMed:12218187, PubMed:12923261, PubMed:21070968, PubMed:28002401). Removes the 7- methyl guanine cap structure from mRNA molecules, yielding a 5'- phosphorylated mRNA fragment and 7m-GDP (PubMed:12486012, PubMed:12923261, PubMed:21070968, PubMed:28002401). Necessary for the degradation of mRNAs, both in normal mRNA turnover and in nonsense- mediated mRNA decay (PubMed:14527413). Pla
   2682..2766    +  CDS            large T antigen (fragment): large T antigen from SV40 (simian virus 40)
   2789..2910    +  polyA_signal   SV40 poly(A) signal: SV40 polyadenylation signal
   2944..3372    -  rep_origin     f1 ori (sequence partly withheld): f1 bacteriophage origin of replication; arrow indicates direction of (+) strand synthesis
   3399..3503    +  promoter       AmpR promoter: bla
   3505..3862    +  promoter       SV40 promoter: SV40 enhancer and early promoter
   3897..4691    +  CDS            NeoR/KanR: aminoglycoside phosphotransferase from Tn5; aph(3')-II (or nptII); confers resistance to neomycin, kanamycin, and G418 (Geneticin®)
   4712..4864    +  CDS            ble (fragment): BLE_KLEPN - Experimental evidence at protein level: Swiss-Prot protein existence level 1. Binding protein with a strong affinity to the bleomycin family of antibiotics. Binds to CL990; an antimitotic-antibiotic compound. From Klebsiella pneumoniae.
   4923..4970    +  polyA_signal   HSV TK poly(A) signal: herpes simplex virus thymidine kinase polyadenylation signal (Cole and Stacy, 1985)
   5061..5077    -  polyA_signal   bGH poly(A) signal (fragment): bovine growth hormone polyadenylation signal
   5299..5887    +  rep_origin     ori: high-copy-number ColE1/pMB1/pBR322/pUC origin of replication
