[The description below was written by a language model from this plasmid's Addgene catalogue record and pLannotate feature annotations shown in this document.]
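Description:
pT7-EGFP-C1-HsDCP2-5xmut_V is a 6,001-nt mammalian expression plasmid encoding human DCP2 (NUDT20), the catalytic subunit of the mRNA decapping complex, fused to the C-terminus of EGFP. The catalogue lists the backbone as unknown, but the name and feature layout fit an EGFP-C1-style vector modified with a T7 promoter. It is maintained in E. coli through a high-copy ColE1/pUC-type origin and also carries an f1 origin for single-stranded DNA production. A single NeoR/KanR (Tn5 aminoglycoside phosphotransferase) gene sits behind tandem bacterial (bla) and SV40 early promoters and ends in an HSV TK polyadenylation signal. It therefore confers kanamycin resistance in bacteria and can support G418 selection in mammalian cells.

The expression cassette is driven by the CMV immediate-early enhancer and promoter. A T7 promoter lies just upstream of the coding region, which would also allow transcription by T7 RNA polymerase. EGFP is followed after a short linker by the DCP2 coding sequence, and the transcript is terminated by an SV40 poly(A) signal. The short hits to HIV-1 LTR, SV40 large T antigen, ble and bGH poly(A) are fragments, most likely incidental homology or remnants of the source DNA rather than functional elements.

The "5xmut" label implies five introduced substitutions, but the record does not say which residues are changed. It notes only two silent differences from the reference cDNA. The associated study concerns activation of DCP2 by DCP1 on the EDC4 scaffold, so the construct is probably meant for expressing a GFP-tagged DCP2 mutant in human cells for interaction, localisation or decapping studies. The depositor sequence may be theoretical rather than fully verified.
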