Addgene plasmid #147806: pT7-EGFP-C1-HsDCP2-5xmut_V
Purpose: Mammalian Expression of HsDCP2-5xmut
Depositing lab: Elisa Izaurralde. Depositing organization: Max Planck Institute for Developmental Biology. Publication: The activation of the decapping enzyme DCP2 by DCP1 occurs on the EDC4 scaffold and involves a conserved loop in DCP1. Chang CT, Bercovich N, Loh B, Jonas S, Izaurralde E. Nucleic Acids Res. 2014 Apr;42(8):5217-33. doi: 10.1093/nar/gku129. Epub 2014 Feb 8. PubMed 24510189.
Backbone
  Vector backbone: Unknown
  Vector type: Mammalian Expression
Growth in bacteria
  Bacterial resistance: Kanamycin, 50 μg/mL
  Growth temperature: 37°C
  Growth strain: DH5alpha
  Copy number: High Copy
Gene/Insert
  Gene/Insert name: HsDCP2-5xmut
  Species: H. sapiens (human)
  Mutation: two silent mutations compared to the sequence given by NCBI: AY135173.1
  Entrez Gene: DCP2 (a.k.a. NUDT20)
  Cloning method: Unknown
Terms and licenses: Academic/Nonprofit Terms; Industry Terms: Not Available to Industry
Depositor comments: Plasmids from this collection were made available to the research community and donated after the lab closed. Please note that the sequence provided by the depositing laboratory may be theoretical/predicted or based on Sanger sequencing results. There may be discrepancies between sequencing results obtained by Addgene and the depositor sequence. If an Addgene verified sequence is not available, please contact before placing your order to request that our lab fully sequence the plasmid.
How to cite: pT7-EGFP-C1-HsDCP2-5xmut_V was a gift from Elisa Izaurralde (Addgene plasmid # 147806 ; http://n2t.net/addgene:147806 ; RRID:Addgene_147806)
